>Addgene plasmid #233234 | Vinculin-Clover-CC-S2-mRuby2 | addgene full sequence | sequence record 466633 | Addgene NGS Result
GACGGATCGGGAGATCTCCCGATCCCCTATGGTGCACTCTCAGTACAATCTGCTCTGATGCCGCATAGTT
AAGCCAGTATCTGCTCCCTGCTTGTGTGTTGGAGGTCGCTGAGTAGTGCGCGAGCAAAATTTAAGCTACA
ACAAGGCAAGGCTTGACCGACAATTGCATGAAGAATCTGCTTAGGGTTAGGCGTTTTGCGCTGCTTCGCG
ATGTACGGGCCAGATATACGCGTTGACATTGATTATTGACTAGTTATTAATAGTAATCAATTACGGGGTC
ATTAGTTCATAGCCCATATATGGAGTTCCGCGTTACATAACTTACGGTAAATGGCCCGCCTGGCTGACCG
CCCAACGACCCCCGCCCATTGACGTCAATAATGACGTATGTTCCCATAGTAACGCCAATAGGGACTTTCC
ATTGACGTCAATGGGTGGAGTATTTACGGTAAACTGCCCACTTGGCAGTACATCAAGTGTATCATATGCC
AAGTACGCCCCCTATTGACGTCAATGACGGTAAATGGCCCGCCTGGCATTATGCCCAGTACATGACCTTA
TGGGACTTTCCTACTTGGCAGTACATCTACGTATTAGTCATCGCTATTACCATGGTGATGCGGTTTTGGC
AGTACATCAATGGGCGTGGATAGCGGTTTGACTCACGGGGATTTCCAAGTCTCCACCCCATTGACGTCAA
TGGGAGTTTGTTTTGGCACCAAAATCAACGGGACTTTCCAAAATGTCGTAACAACTCCGCCCCATTGACG
CAAATGGGCGGTAGGCGTGTACGGTGGGAGGTCTATATAAGCAGAGCTCTCTGGCTAACTAGAGAACCCA
CTGCTTACTGGCTTATCGAAATTAATACGACTCACTATAGGGAGACCCAAGCTGGCTAGCGTTTAAACTT
AAGCTTGCCATGCCCGTCTTCCACACGCGCACCATCGAGAGCATCTTGGAGCCCGTGGCTCAGCAGATCT
CCCACCTGGTCATCATGCACGAGGAGGGGGAGGTAGACGGCAAGGCCATCCCGGACCTCACCGCCCCCGT
GTCGGCCGTGCAGGCCGCTGTCAGCAACCTGGTGCGGGTTGGAAAAGAAACTGTGCAGACAACAGAAGAC
CAGATCTTGAAAAGGGATATGCCACCAGCATTCATCAAAGTAGAGAATGCCTGCACCAAGCTCGTTCGAG
CAGCCCAGATGCTGCAAGCAGATCCTTATTCAGTACCAGCTCGTGACTACCTAATTGATGGATCAAGAGG
CATCCTTTCTGGAACATCAGACTTACTTCTGACATTTGATGAAGCGGAGGTCCGTAAAATCATCCGTGTC
TGCAAAGGAATATTGGAATATCTGACTGTGGCAGAAGTAGTAGAGACTATGGAGGATTTGGTGACATATA
CAAAGAATCTAGGGCCAGGAATGACAAAGATGGCGAAAATGATCGATGAGAGACAACAGGAATTAACTCA
TCAGGAACATAGGGTTATGCTGGTGAACTCCATGAATACTGTGAAGGAGCTATTGCCTGTACTTATTTCA
GCTATGAAGATCTTTGTAACCACAAAAAACACTAAAAGCCAGGGAATAGAAGAGGCCTTGAAAAATCGCA
ATTTCACAGTAGAGAAAATGAGTGCTGAGATAAATGAAATAATCCGTGTATTACAACTCACTTCCTGGGA
TGAAGATGCCTGGGCCAGCAAGGACACTGAAGCCATGAAAAGAGCTTTAGCCCTAATAGATTCAAAGATG
AACCAGGCAAAAGGCTGGCTGAGAGATCCAAACGCACCTCCAGGGGATGCTGGTGAGCAAGCAATAAGGC
AGATCCTTGATGAAGCTGGAAAAGCAGGAGAATTGTGTGCAGGCAAAGAACGCAGGGAGATTCTGGGAAC
ATGCAAAACTTTGGGCCAAATGACTGATCAACTTGCTGATCTCCGAGCTAGAGGACAGGGTGCTACACCG
ATGGCAATGCAGAAGGCACAGCAGGTGTCACAAGGCCTGGATTTGCTCACTGCAAAAGTGGAGAATGCAG
CCCGGAAATTGGAGGCCATGACAAACTCTAAGCAGGCTATTGCAAAGAAGATTGATGCTGCTCAGAACTG
GCTTGCGGATCCCAACGGCGGAAGTGAAGGAGAAGAACACATTCGAGGAATTATGTCTGAAGCAAGGAAA
GTTGCAGAATTGTGTGAGGAGCCTAAAGAAAGAGATGATATCCTTCGCTCCTTGGGGGAAATCTCTGCTC
TGACAGCTAAGCTGTCAGATCTGCGACGACATGGGAAAGGCGACTCTCCTGAGGCCCGTGCATTGGCCAA
GCAAATAGCTACATCACTTCAGAACTTACAGTCCAAAACAAACAGAGCTGTAGCAAATACTAGGCCAGTT
AAAGCTGCTGTCCATTTGGAGGGCAAGATTGAGCAAGCCCAGAGGTGGATAGATAATCCTACAGTTGATG
ATCGGGGAGTAGGCCAGGCAGCAATTCGGGGTTTGGTTGCAGAAGGTCGTCGTCTAGCCAATGTCATGAT
GGGACCTTATCGTCAGGACCTGCTTGCCAAATGTGACCGTGTAGACCAGCTGGCTGCTCAGCTTGCTGAC
CTTGCAGCAAGAGGGGAAGGAGAGTCTCCTCAGGCTAGGGCAATTGCTGCTCAGCTTCAGGACTCCCTGA
AGGATCTCAAAGCACGGATGCAAGAAGCAATGACCCAGGAGGTGTCTGATGTTTTCAGTGACACTACAAC
CCCTATTAAGTTGTTAGCAGTAGCAGCCACTGCTCCTTCTGATACTCCCAATAGAGAAGAGGTGTTTGAA
GAAAGAGCAGCAAATTTTGAAAACCATGCTGCTAGACTGGGAGCAACAGCAGAAAAAGCAGCTGCAGTTG
GAACTGCTAATAAAACTACTGTGGAAGGCATTCAGGCAACAGTCAAATCTGCAAGGGAGCTTACACCACA
GGTAGTATCGGCTGCTCGAATCCTCCTGAGAAATCCTGGAAATCAAGCTGCTTATGAGCATTTTGAGACA
ATGAAAAACCAATGGATTGATAATGTAGAAAAGATGACAGGGCTGGTGGATGAGGCCATCGATACCAAGT
CTCTGTTGGATGCATCAGAAGAGGCTATTAAGAAGGATCTTGATAAATGTAAAGTTGCAATGGCCAATAT
GCAACCTCAGATGCTGGTAGCTGGAGCCACCAGCATTGCTAGACGAGCGAACCGCATCCTGCTTGTGGCA
AAACGGGAGGTTGAAAATTCAGAAGACCCTAAATTCAGGGAGGCTGTTAAAGCAGCTTCTGATGAGCTGA
GCAAAACCATATCACCGATGGTAATGGATGCTAAAGCTGTAGCAGGAAATATCTCTGATCCTGGTTTGCA
GAAGAGTTTCTTGGATTCTGGATACAGGATTCTGGGAGCTGTGGCCAAAGTCAGAGAAGCCTTTCAGCCT
CAGGAGCCAGACTTTCCCCCTCCTCCTCCTGACCTAGAGCATCTCCATCTGACTGATGAGCTTGCTCCTC
CAAAACCACCACTTCCAGAAGGTGAGGTTCCCCCACCCAGACCACCACCCCCTGAAGAAAAAGATGAGGA
GTTCCCAGAGCAGAAAGCAGGAGAAGCTATTAATCAGCCCATGATGATGGCTGCTAGGCAGTTGCATGAC
GAGGCTCGGAAATGGTCTAGCAAGGGTAACGACATCATTGCTGCTGCTAAACGAATGGCGCTGCTCATGG
CTGAGATGTCACGCCTGGTGCGAGGAGGCAGCGGAAACAAGCGTGCCCTCATCCAGTGTGCAAAAGATAT
TGCTAAGGCATCGGATGAAGTCACTCGATTGGCCAAAGAGGTGGCCAAGCAATGTACTGATAAACGCATT
AGAACAAACCTCTTACAGGTCTGTGAGCGAATCCCAACCATCAGCACGCAGCTCAAAATTCTTTCCACAG
TGAAAGCTACCATGCTGGGCAGGACTAACATCAGCGATGAAGAATCAGAACAGGCAACTGAGATGTTGGT
TCATAACGCCCAGAACCTCATGCAGTCTGTGAAGGAAACTGTGAGAGAAGCTGAAGCAGCATCCATTAAG
ATAAGAACAGATGCCGGATTCACTCTGCGCTGGGTCAGAAAGACCCCATGGTATCAGGAATTCATGGTGA
GCAAGGGCGAGGAGCTGTTCACCGGGGTGGTGCCCATCCTGGTCGAGCTGGACGGCGACGTAAACGGCCA
CAAGTTCAGCGTCCGCGGCGAGGGCGAGGGCGATGCCACCAACGGCAAGCTGACCCTGAAGTTCATCTGC
ACCACCGGCAAGCTGCCCGTGCCCTGGCCCACCCTCGTGACCACCTTCGGCTACGGCGTGGCCTGCTTCA
GCCGCTACCCCGACCACATGAAGCAGCACGACTTCTTCAAGTCCGCCATGCCCGAAGGCTACGTCCAGGA
GCGCACCATCTCTTTCAAGGACGACGGTACCTACAAGACCCGCGCCGAGGTGAAGTTCGAGGGCGACACC
CTGGTGAACCGCATCGAGCTGAAGGGCATCGACTTCAAGGAGGACGGCAACATCCTGGGGCACAAGCTGG
AGTACAACTTCAACAGCCACAACGTCTATATCACGGCCGACAAGCAGAAGAACGGCATCAAGGCTAACTT
CAAGATCCGCCACAACGTTGAGGACGGCAGCGTGCAGCTCGCCGACCACTACCAGCAGAACACCCCCATC
GGCGACGGCCCCGTGCTGCTGCCCGACAACCACTACCTGAGCCATCAGTCCGCCCTGAGCAAAGACCCCA
ACGAGAAGCGCGATCACATGGTCCTGCTGGAGTTCGTGACCGCCGCCGGGTCCGGAGGCGGTTCCGCCCA
GCTTGAGAAGGAACTTCAAGCCCTGGAGAAAGAAAATGCCCAGTTGGAGTGGGAATTGCAAGCATCTGAA
AAGGAGTCCGCCCAAGGGGGTTCAGGCGGCAGTCAGGCTAGTAAGAAAAAGTCTGCACAACTTAAATGGA
AGTTGCAAGCAAATAAGAAAAAGCTCGCTCAACTTAAGAAAAAACTCCAGGCTGGCGGAAGTACCGGTAA
AGGTGAAGAATTAATCAAGGAAAATATGCGTATGAAGGTGGTCATGGAAGGTTCGGTCAACGGCCACCAA
TTCAAATGCACAGGTGAAGGAGAAGGCAATCCGTACATGGGAACTCAAACCATGAGGATCAAAGTCATCG
AGGGAGGACCCCTGCCATTTGCCTTTGACATTCTTGCCACGTCGTTCATGTATGGCAGCCGTACTTTTAT
CAAGTACCCGAAAGGCATTCCTGATTTCTTTAAACAGTCCTTTCCTGAGGGTTTTACTTGGGAAAGAGTT
ACGAGATACGAAGATGGTGGAGTCGTCACCGTCATGCAGGACACCAGCCTTGAGGATGGCTGTCTCGTTT
ACCACGTCCAAGTCAGAGGGGTAAACTTTCCCTCCAATGGTCCCGTGATGCAGAAGAAGACCAAGGGTTG
GGAGCCTAATACAGAGATGATGTATCCAGCAGATGGTGGTCTGAGGGGATACACTCATATGGCACTGAAA
GTTGATGGTGGTGGCCATCTGTCTTGCTCTTTCGTAACAACTTACAGGTCAAAAAAGACCGTCGGGAACA
TCAAGATGCCCGGTATCCATGCCGTTGATCACCGCCTGGAAAGGTTAGAGGAAAGTGACAATGAAATGTT
CGTAGTACAACGCGAACACGCAGTTGCCAAGTTCGCCGGGCTTGGTGGTGGGATGGACGAGCTGTACAAG
TAAATCGATTCTAGAGGGCCCGTTTAAACCCGCTGATCAGCCTCGACTGTGCCTTCTAGTTGCCAGCCAT
CTGTTGTTTGCCCCTCCCCCGTGCCTTCCTTGACCCTGGAAGGTGCCACTCCCACTGTCCTTTCCTAATA
AAATGAGGAAATTGCATCGCATTGTCTGAGTAGGTGTCATTCTATTCTGGGGGGTGGGGTGGGGCAGGAC
AGCAAGGGGGAGGATTGGGAAGACAATAGCAGGCATGCTGGGGATGCGGTGGGCTCTATGGCTTCTGAGG
CGGAAAGAACCAGCTGGGGCTCTAGGGGGTATCCCC
[124 nt withheld, positions 6057-6180]
C
[91 nt withheld, positions 6182-6272]
A
[49 nt withheld, positions 6274-6322]
CCTTTGACGTTGGAGTCCACGTTCTTT
[37 nt withheld, positions 6350-6386]
ACCCTATCTCGGTCTATTCTTTTGATTTATAAGGGATTTTGCCGATTTCGGCCTATTGGTTAAAAAATGA
GCTGATTTAACAAAAATTTAACGCGAATTAATTCTGTGGAATGTGTGTCAGTTAGGGTGTGGAAAGTCCC
CAGGCTCCCCAGCAGGCAGAAGTATGCAAAGCATGCATCTCAATTAGTCAGCAACCAGGTGTGGAAAGTC
CCCAGGCTCCCCAGCAGGCAGAAGTATGCAAAGCATGCATCTCAATTAGTCAGCAACCATAGTCCCGCCC
CTAACTCCGCCCATCCCGCCCCTAACTCCGCCCAGTTCCGCCCATTCTCCGCCCCATGGCTGACTAATTT
TTTTTATTTATGCAGAGGCCGAGGCCGCCTCTGCCTCTGAGCTATTCCAGAAGTAGTGAGGAGGCTTTTT
TGGAGGCCTAGGCTTTTGCAAAAAGCTCCCGGGAGCTTGTATATCCATTTTCGGATCTGATCAAGAGACA
GGATGAGGATCGTTTCGCATGATTGAACAAGATGGATTGCACGCAGGTTCTCCGGCCGCTTGGGTGGAGA
GGCTATTCGGCTATGACTGGGCACAACAGACAATCGGCTGCTCTGATGCCGCCGTGTTCCGGCTGTCAGC
GCAGGGGCGCCCGGTTCTTTTTGTCAAGACCGACCTGTCCGGTGCCCTGAATGAACTGCAGGACGAGGCA
GCGCGGCTATCGTGGCTGGCCACGACGGGCGTTCCTTGCGCAGCTGTGCTCGACGTTGTCACTGAAGCGG
GAAGGGACTGGCTGCTATTGGGCGAAGTGCCGGGGCAGGATCTCCTGTCATCTCACCTTGCTCCTGCCGA
GAAAGTATCCATCATGGCTGATGCAATGCGGCGGCTGCATACGCTTGATCCGGCTACCTGCCCATTCGAC
CACCAAGCGAAACATCGCATCGAGCGAGCACGTACTCGGATGGAAGCCGGTCTTGTCGATCAGGATGATC
TGGACGAAGAGCATCAGGGGCTCGCGCCAGCCGAACTGTTCGCCAGGCTCAAGGCGCGCATGCCCGACGG
CGAGGATCTCGTCGTGACCCATGGCGATGCCTGCTTGCCGAATATCATGGTGGAAAATGGCCGCTTTTCT
GGATTCATCGACTGTGGCCGGCTGGGTGTGGCGGACCGCTATCAGGACATAGCGTTGGCTACCCGTGATA
TTGCTGAAGAGCTTGGCGGCGAATGGGCTGACCGCTTCCTCGTGCTTTACGGTATCGCCGCTCCCGATTC
GCAGCGCATCGCCTTCTATCGCCTTCTTGACGAGTTCTTCTGAGCGGGACTCTGGGGTTCGAAATGACCG
ACCAAGCGACGCCCAACCTGCCATCACGAGATTTCGATTCCACCGCCGCCTTCTATGAAAGGTTGGGCTT
CGGAATCGTTTTCCGGGACGCCGGCTGGATGATCCTCCAGCGCGGGGATCTCATGCTGGAGTTCTTCGCC
CACCCCAACTTGTTTATTGCAGCTTATAATGGTTACAAATAAAGCAATAGCATCACAAATTTCACAAATA
AAGCATTTTTTTCACTGCATTCTAGTTGTGGTTTGTCCAAACTCATCAATGTATCTTATCATGTCTGTAT
ACCGTCGACCTCTAGCTAGAGCTTGGCGTAATCATGGTCATAGCTGTTTCCTGTGTGAAATTGTTATCCG
CTCACAATTCCACACAACATACGAGCCGGAAGCATAAAGTGTAAAGCCTGGGGTGCCTAATGAGTGAGCT
AACTCACATTAATTGCGTTGCGCTCACTGCCCGCTTTCCAGTCGGGAAACCTGTCGTGCCAGCTGCATTA
ATGAATCGGCCAACGCGCGGGGAGAGGCGGTTTGCGTATTGGGCGCTCTTCCGCTTCCTCGCTCACTGAC
TCGCTGCGCTCGGTCGTTCGGCTGCGGCGAGCGGTATCAGCTCACTCAAAGGCGGTAATACGGTTATCCA
CAGAATCAGGGGATAACGCAGGAAAGAACATGTGAGCAAAAGGCCAGCAAAAGGCCAGGAACCGTAAAAA
GGCCGCGTTGCTGGCGTTTTTCCATAGGCTCCGCCCCCCTGACGAGCATCACAAAAATCGACGCTCAAGT
CAGAGGTGGCGAAACCCGACAGGACTATAAAGATACCAGGCGTTTCCCCCTGGAAGCTCCCTCGTGCGCT
CTCCTGTTCCGACCCTGCCGCTTACCGGATACCTGTCCGCCTTTCTCCCTTCGGGAAGCGTGGCGCTTTC
TCATAGCTCACGCTGTAGGTATCTCAGTTCGGTGTAGGTCGTTCGCTCCAAGCTGGGCTGTGTGCACGAA
CCCCCCGTTCAGCCCGACCGCTGCGCCTTATCCGGTAACTATCGTCTTGAGTCCAACCCGGTAAGACACG
ACTTATCGCCACTGGCAGCAGCCACTGGTAACAGGATTAGCAGAGCGAGGTATGTAGGCGGTGCTACAGA
GTTCTTGAAGTGGTGGCCTAACTACGGCTACACTAGAAGAACAGTATTTGGTATCTGCGCTCTGCTGAAG
CCAGTTACCTTCGGAAAAAGAGTTGGTAGCTCTTGATCCGGCAAACAAACCACCGCTGGTAGCGGTGGTT
TTTTTGTTTGCAAGCAGCAGATTACGCGCAGAAAAAAAGGATCTCAAGAAGATCCTTTGATCTTTTCTAC
GGGGTCTGACGCTCAGTGGAACGAAAACTCACGTTAAGGGATTTTGGTCATGAGATTATCAAAAAGGATC
TTCACCTAGATCCTTTTAAATTAAAAATGAAGTTTTAAATCAATCTAAAGTATATATGAGTAAACTTGGT
CTGACAGTTACCAATGCTTAATCAGTGAGGCACCTATCTCAGCGATCTGTCTATTTCGTTCATCCATAGT
TGCCTGACTCCCCGTCGTGTAGATAACTACGATACGGGAGGGCTTACCATCTGGCCCCAGTGCTGCAATG
ATACCGCGAGACCCACGCTCACCGGCTCCAGATTTATCAGCAATAAACCAGCCAGCCGGAAGGGCCGAGC
GCAGAAGTGGTCCTGCAACTTTATCCGCCTCCATCCAGTCTATTAATTGTTGCCGGGAAGCTAGAGTAAG
TAGTTCGCCAGTTAATAGTTTGCGCAACGTTGTTGCCATTGCTACAGGCATCGTGGTGTCACGCTCGTCG
TTTGGTATGGCTTCATTCAGCTCCGGTTCCCAACGATCAAGGCGAGTTACATGATCCCCCATGTTGTGCA
AAAAAGCGGTTAGCTCCTTCGGTCCTCCGATCGTTGTCAGAAGTAAGTTGGCCGCAGTGTTATCACTCAT
GGTTATGGCAGCACTGCATAATTCTCTTACTGTCATGCCATCCGTAAGATGCTTTTCTGTGACTGGTGAG
TACTCAACCAAGTCATTCTGAGAATAGTGTATGCGGCGACCGAGTTGCTCTTGCCCGGCGTCAATACGGG
ATAATACCGCGCCACATAGCAGAACTTTAAAAGTGCTCATCATTGGAAAACGTTCTTCGGGGCGAAAACT
CTCAAGGATCTTACCGCTGTTGAGATCCAGTTCGATGTAACCCACTCGTGCACCCAACTGATCTTCAGCA
TCTTTTACTTTCACCAGCGTTTCTGGGTGAGCAAAAACAGGAAGGCAAAATGCCGCAAAAAAGGGAATAA
GGGCGACACGGAAATGTTGAATACTCATACTCTTCCTTTTTCAATATTATTGAAGCATTTATCAGGGTTA
TTGTCTCATGAGCGGATACATATTTGAATGTATTTAGAAAAATAAACAAATAGGGGTTCCGCGCACATTT
CCCCGAAAAGTGCCACCTGACGTC
Features (pLannotate 1.2.2; 22 found; start..end, strand, type, name):
     28..80      -  misc_feature   bom (fragment): basis of mobility region from pBR322
    235..614     +  enhancer       CMV enhancer: human cytomegalovirus immediate early enhancer
    615..818     +  promoter       CMV promoter: human cytomegalovirus (CMV) immediate early promoter
    814..847     +  LTR            5' LTR (truncated) (fragment): truncated 5' long terminal repeat (LTR) from HIV-1
    863..881     +  promoter       T7 promoter: promoter for bacteriophage T7 RNA polymerase
    920..4117    +  CDS            Vcl: VINC_MOUSE - Experimental evidence at protein level: Swiss-Prot protein existence level 1. Actin filament (F-actin)-binding protein involved in cell- matrix adhesion and cell-cell adhesion. Regulates cell-surface E- cadherin expression and potentiates mechanosensing by the E-cadherin complex. May also play important roles in cell morphology and locomotion (By similarity). From Mus musculus (Mouse).
   4124..4840    +  CDS            Clover: Clover is a basic (constitutively fluorescent) green/yellow fluorescent protein published in 2012, derived from Aequorea victoria. It is reported to be a rapidly-maturing weak dimer with high acid sensitivity.
   5039..5740    +  CDS            mRuby2: mRuby2 is a basic (constitutively fluorescent) red fluorescent protein published in 2012, derived from Entacmaea quadricolor. It has moderate acid sensitivity.
   5787..6011    +  polyA_signal   bGH poly(A) signal: bovine growth hormone polyadenylation signal
   6015..6036    +  promoter       SV40 promoter (fragment): SV40 enhancer and early promoter
   6057..6485    +  rep_origin     f1 ori (sequence partly withheld): f1 bacteriophage origin of replication; arrow indicates direction of (+) strand synthesis
   6499..6828    +  promoter       SV40 promoter: SV40 enhancer and early promoter
   6895..7686    +  CDS            neo: KKA2_KLEPN - Also known as kan, nptII. Experimental evidence at protein level: Swiss-Prot protein existence level 1. Resistance to kanamycin, neomycin, paromomycin, ribostamycin, butirosin and gentamicin B. From Klebsiella pneumoniae.
   7710..7868    +  CDS            ble (fragment): BLE_KLEPN - Experimental evidence at protein level: Swiss-Prot protein existence level 1. Binding protein with a strong affinity to the bleomycin family of antibiotics. Binds to CL990; an antimitotic-antibiotic compound. From Klebsiella pneumoniae.
   7863..7984    +  polyA_signal   SV40 poly(A) signal: SV40 polyadenylation signal
   8057..8073    -  protein_bind   lac operator: The lac repressor binds to the lac operator to inhibit transcription in E. coli. This inhibition can be relieved by adding lactose or isopropyl-β-D-thiogalactopyranoside (IPTG). lac repressor encoded by lacI
   8081..8111    -  promoter       lac promoter: promoter for the E. coli lac operon
   8126..8147    -  protein_bind   CAP binding site: CAP binding activates transcription in the presence of cAMP. E. coli catabolite activator protein
   8160..8252    -  CDS            lacI (fragment): lac repressor; lacI; The lac repressor binds to the lac operator to inhibit transcription in E. coli. This inhibition can be relieved by adding lactose or isopropyl-β-D-thiogalactopyranoside (IPTG).
   8435..9023    -  rep_origin     ori: high-copy-number ColE1/pMB1/pBR322/pUC origin of replication
   9194..10054   -  CDS            AmpR: β-lactamase; bla; confers resistance to ampicillin, carbenicillin, and related antibiotics
  10055..10159   -  promoter       AmpR promoter: bla
