[The description below was written by a language model from this plasmid's Addgene catalogue record and pLannotate feature annotations shown in this document.]
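Description:
Vinculin-Clover-CC-S2-mRuby2 is a mammalian expression plasmid built on pcDNA3.1(+) that encodes a control version of a genetically encoded FRET tension sensor for vinculin. It is maintained in E. coli through a high-copy ColE1/pUC-type origin with ampicillin selection (AmpR under its own bla promoter). The backbone also carries an f1 origin and an SV40 promoter-driven neomycin phosphotransferase cassette with an SV40 polyadenylation signal, which would allow G418 selection of transfected mammalian cells.

The payload is a single synthetic open reading frame of about 4.8 kb, transcribed from the CMV immediate-early enhancer/promoter and terminated by the bGH polyadenylation signal, with a T7 promoter just upstream of the coding region. The feature table shows a roughly 3.2 kb vinculin coding sequence (best matched to the mouse protein), followed directly by Clover, an unannotated gap of about 200 bp, and then mRuby2. That gap presumably holds the engineered coiled-coil S2 domain named in the construct, although the annotation does not identify it. According to the record, Clover comprises residues 1-228 and mRuby2 lacks its first three residues.

Clover and mRuby2 form a green/red donor-acceptor FRET pair, and in this sensor family the coiled-coil between them acts as the mechanically responsive element whose opening under load would lower FRET. Here the sensor module is appended after the annotated vinculin sequence rather than placed within it, which is consistent with the stated purpose as a no-force control: the module localises with vinculin but should not bear tension across it. It provides the baseline FRET reference for comparison with load-bearing sensors.
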