Addgene plasmid #233234: Vinculin-Clover-CC-S2-mRuby2
Purpose: Vinculin FRET tension sensor with coiled-coil S2 domain no vinculin force control
Depositing lab: Khalid Salaita. Depositing organization: Emory University. Publication: Digital and Tunable Genetically Encoded Tension Sensors Based on Engineered Coiled-Coils. Liu S, Liu J, Foote A, Ogasawara H, Al Abdullatif S, Batista VS, Salaita K. Angew Chem Int Ed Engl. 2025 Jan 13:e202407359. doi: 10.1002/anie.202407359. PubMed 39805005.
Backbone
  Vector backbone: pcDNA3.1(+)
  Backbone size w/o insert (bp): 5402
  Vector type: Mammalian Expression
Growth in bacteria
  Bacterial resistance: Ampicillin, 100 μg/mL
  Growth temperature: 30°C
  Growth strain: DH5alpha
  Copy number: High Copy
Gene/Insert
  Gene/Insert name: Vinculin-Clover-CC-S2-mRuby2
  Species: Synthetic
  Insert size (bp): 4824
  Mutation: Residues 1-228 of Clover, residues 1-3 deleted from mRuby2
  Promoter: CMV
  Cloning method: Gibson Cloning
  Sequencing primers: 5′ T15; 3′ BGH
Terms and licenses: Academic/Nonprofit Terms; Industry Terms: Not Available to Industry
How to cite: Vinculin-Clover-CC-S2-mRuby2 was a gift from Khalid Salaita (Addgene plasmid # 233234 ; http://n2t.net/addgene:233234 ; RRID:Addgene_233234)
